>Addgene plasmid #192274 | pCas-Cas12m | addgene full sequence | sequence record 383604 | Addgene NGS Result
CTACCAGCGGTGGTTTGTTTGCCGGATCAAGAGCTACCAACTCTTTTTCCGAAGGTAACTGGCTTCAGCA
GAGCGCAGATACCAAATACTGTCCTTCTAGTGTAGCCGTAGTTAGGCCACCACTTCAAGAACTCTGTAGC
ACCGCCTACATACCTCGCTCTGCTAATCCTGTTACCAGTCAGGCATTTGAGAAGCACACGGTCACACTGC
TTCCGGTAGTCAATAAACCGGTAAACCAGCAATAGACATAAGCGGCTATTTAACGACCCTGCCCTGAACC
GACGACCGGGTCGAATTTGCTTTCGAATTTCTGCCATTCATCCGCTTATTATCACTTATTCAGGCGTAGC
AACCAGGCGTTTAAGGGCACCAATAACTGCCTTAAAAAAATTACGCCCCGCCCTGCCACTCATCGCAGTA
CTGTTGTAATTCATTAAGCATTCTGCCGACATGGAAGCCATCACAAACGGCATGATGAACCTGAATCGCC
AGCGGCATCAGCACCTTGTCGCCTTGCGTATAATATTTGCCCATGGTGAAAACGGGGGCGAAGAAGTTGT
CCATATTGGCCACGTTTAAATCAAAACTGGTGAAACTCACCCAGGGATTGGCTGAGACGAAAAACATATT
CTCAATAAACCCTTTAGGGAAATAGGCCAGGTTTTCACCGTAACACGCCACATCTTGCGAATATATGTGT
AGAAACTGCCGGAAATCGTCGTGGTATTCACTCCAGAGCGATGAAAACGTTTCAGTTTGCTCATGGAAAA
CGGTGTAACAAGGGTGAACACTATCCCATATCACCAGCTCACCGTCTTTCATTGCCATACGGAATTCCGG
ATGAGCATTCATCAGGCGGGCAAGAATGTGAATAAAGGCCGGATAAAACTTGTGCTTATTTTTCTTTACG
GTCTTTAAAAAGGCCGTAATATCCAGCTGAACGGTCTGGTTATAGGTACATTGAGCAACTGACTGAAATG
CCTCAAAATGTTCTTTACGATGCCATTGGGATATATCAACGGTGGTATATCCAGTGATTTTTTTCTCCAT
TTTAGCTTCCTTAGCTCCTGAAAATCTCGATAACTCAAAAAATACGCCCGGTAGTGATCTTATTTCATTA
TGGTGAAAGTTGGAACCTCTTACGTGCCGATCAACGTCTCATTTTCGCCAAAAGTTGGCCCAGGGCTTCC
CGGTATCAACAGGGACACCAGGATTTATTTATTCTGCGAAGTGATCTTCCGTCACAGGTATTTATTCGGC
GCAAAGTGCGTCGGGTGATGCTGCCAACTTACTGATTTAGTGTATGATGGTGTTTTTGAGGTGCTCCAGT
GGCTTCTGTTTCTATCAGCTGTCCCTCCTGTTCAGCTACTGACGGGGTGGTGCGTAACGGCAAAAGCACC
GCCGGACATCAGCGCTAGCGGAGTGTATACTGGCTTACTATGTTGGCACTGATGAGGGTGTCAGTGAAGT
GCTTCATGTGGCAGGAGAAAAAAGGCTGCACCGGTGCGTCAGCAGAATATGTGATACAGGATATATTCCG
CTTCCTCGCTCACTGACTCGCTACGCTCGGTCGTTCGACTGCGGCGAGCGGAAATGGCTTACGAACGGGG
CGGAGATTTCCTGGAAGATGCCAGGAAGATACTTAACAGGGAAGTGAGAGGGCCGCGGCAAAGCCGTTTT
TCCATAGGCTCCGCCCCCCTGACAAGCATCACGAAATCTGACGCTCAAATCAGTGGTGGCGAAACCCGAC
AGGACTATAAAGATACCAGGCGTTTCCCCCTGGCGGCTCCCTCGTGCGCTCTCCTGTTCCTGCCTTTCGG
TTTACCGGTGTCATTCCGCTGTTATGGCCGCGTTTGTCTCATTCCACGCCTGACACTCAGTTCCGGGTAG
GCAGTTCGCTCCAAGCTGGACTGTATGCACGAACCCCCCGTTCAGTCCGACCGCTGCGCCTTATCCGGTA
ACTATCGTCTTGAGTCCAACCCGGAAAGACATGCAAAAGCACCACTGGCAGCAGCCACTGGTAATTGATT
TAGAGGAGTTAGTCTTGAAGTCATGCGCCGGTTAAGGCTAAACTGAAAGGACAAGTTTTGGTGACTGCGC
TCCTCCAAGCCAGTTACCTCGGTTCAAAGAGTTGGTAGCTCAGAGAACCTTCGAAAAACCGCCCTGCAAG
GCGGTTTTTTCGTTTTCAGAGCAAGAGATTACGCGCAGACCAAAACGATCTCAAGAAGATCATCTTATTA
ATCAGATAAAATATTTCTAGGCTCATGAGCCCGAAGTGGCGAGCCCGATCTTCCCCATCGGTGATGTCGG
CGATATAGGCGCCAGCAACCGCACCTGTGGCGCTGGTGATGCCGGCCACGATGCGTCCGGCGTAGAGGAT
CTGCTCATGTTTGACAGCTTATCATCGATGCATCTGACAGCTAGCTCAGTCCTAGGTATAATGCTAGCGA
GCTCAGGAGGACATCATGACAACAATGACAGTACATACAATGGGAGTACATTATAAGTGGCAGATCCCCG
AAGTCCTTCGGCAGCAACTGTGGTTAGCACATAACCTGCGGGAAGATCTGGTATCGCTTCAGTTAGCATA
TGATGATGATTTAAAGGCAATTTGGTCATCGTATCCCGACGTAGCACAGGCAGAAGATACAATGGCAGCA
GCCGAAGCAGATGCAGTTGCACTGTCGGAACGGGTTAAACAGGCACGGATTGAAGCACGGTCGAAAAAGA
TTTCGACAGAACTGACACAACAGTTACGGGATGCAAAAAAACGGTTAAAAGATGCCCGGCAAGCACGGCG
GGATGCAATTGCAGTTGTAAAGGATGACGCAGCCGAACGGCGGAAGGCACGGTCGGATCAATTAGCAGCA
GATCAGAAGGCACTGTATGGGCAATATTGCCGAGATGGAGATCTGTATTGGGCATCGTTTAATACAGTAC
TGGATCACCATAAAACAGCCGTTAAGCGAATCGCAGCACAACGGGCCTCAGGGAAACCGGCAACTCTTCG
ACACCACCGGTTTGACGGATCGGGAACAATTGCAGTACAGCTGCAGCGGCAGGCAGGGGCACCGCCGCGG
ACACCCATGGTCTTAGCAGATGAAGCAGGAAAATATCGGAATGTACTTCATATCCCCGGGTGGACTGATC
CCGACGTATGGGAACAGATGACACGGTCACAATGCCGGCAATCGGGGCGGGTTACAGTACGGATGCGGTG
CGGATCGACAGATGGACAGCCCCAGTGGATTGATCTACCGGTACAAGTACATCGCTGGTTACCGGCAGAT
GCAGATATTACAGGAGCAGAATTAGTTGTCACACGGGTTGCAGGAATTTATCGGGCAAAACTGTGTGTTA
CAGCACGGATTGGGGATACTGAACCCGTTACATCGGGGCCGACAGTAGCATTACATCTGGGATGGCGCTC
GACAGAAGAAGGAACAGCAGTAGCAACTTGGCGGTCAGATGCCCCCCTGGATATTCCCTTTGGACTACGG
ACAGTAATGCGGGTTGACGCCGCAGGGACATCGGGGATTATTGTAGTACCCGCAACAATTGAACGGCGGC
TGACTCGGACTGAAAATATTGCATCGTCGCGGTCGCTGGCACTAGACGCACTACGGGATAAGGTTGTCGG
GTGGCTATCAGATAACGATGCCCCCACATACCGGGATGCCCCGCTGGAAGCAGCCACTGTTAAGCAGTGG
AAGTCACCCCAGCGCTTTGCCTCGCTAGCACATGCATGGAAGGATAATGGAACAGAAATTTCGGATATTT
TATGGGCATGGTTTTCGTTAGATCGCAAACAATGGGCACAACAAGAAAATGGGCGGCGGAAAGCCTTAGG
GCATCGGGATGATTTATATCGGCAGATTGCAGCAGTAATTTCGGATCAGGCAGGACATGTTTTAGTTGAT
GATACATCGGTAGCAGAATTATCGGCACGGGCAATGGAACGGACTGAATTACCCACAGAAGTACAACAGA
AAATTGATCGGCGGCGGGACCATGCAGCACCCGGGGGGCTACGGGCATCGGTTGTAGCAGCAATGACACG
CGATGGAGTCCCCGTCACAATTGTTGCCGCCGCAGACTTTACTCGGACTCATTCGCGCTGCGGACATGTT
AATCCCGCCGATGATCGGTATCTGTCGAATCCCGTACGGTGCGACGGATGCGGGGCAATGTATGATCAAG
ATCGGTCGTTCGTTACTCTGATGCTGCGCGCAGCAACTGCCCCCTCGAACCCCTAGAAGCTTGGCTGTTT
TGGCGGATGAGAGAAGATTTTCAGCCTGATACAGATTAAATCAGAACGCAGAAGCGGTCTGATAAAACAG
AATTTGCCTGGCGGCAGTAGCGCGGTGGTCCCACCTGACCCCATGCCGAACTCAGAAGTGAAACGCCGTA
GCGCCGATGGTAGTGTGGGGTCTCCCCATGCGAGAGTAGGGAACTGCCAGGCATCAAATAAAACGAAAGG
CTCAGTCGAAAGACTGGGCCTTTCGTTTTATCTGTTGTTTGTCGGTGAACGCTCTCCTGAGTAGGACAAA
TCCGCCGGGAGCGGATTTGAACGTTGCGAAGCAACGGCCCGGAGGGTGGCGGGCAGGACGCCCGCCATAA
ACTGCCAGGCATCAAATTAAGCAGAAGGCCATCCTGACGGATGGCCTTTTTGCGTTTCTACAAACTCTTT
TGTTTATTTTTCTAAATACATTCAAATATGTATCCGCTCATGAGACAATAACCCTGATAAATGCTTCAAT
AATATTGAAAAAGGAAGAGTATGAGTATTCAACATTTCCGTGTCGCCCTTATTCCCTTTTTTGCGGCATT
TTGCCTTCCTGTTTTTGCTCACCCAGAAACGCTGGTGAAAGTAAAAGATGCTGAAGATCAGTTGGGTGCA
GCAAACTATTAACTGGCGAACTACTTACTCTAGCTTCCCGGCAACAATTAATAGACTGGATGGAGGCGGA
TAAAGTTGCAGGACCACTTCTGCGCTCGGCCCTTCCGGCTGGCTGGTTTATTGCTGATAAATCTGGAGCC
GGTGAGCGTGGGTCTCGCGGTATCATTGCAGCACTGGGGCCAGATGGTAAGCCCTCCCGTATCGTAGTTA
TCTACACGACGGGGAGTCAGGCAACTATGGATGAACGAAATAGACAGATCGCTGAGATAGGTGCCTCACT
GATTAAGCATTGGTAACTGTCAGACCAAGTTTACTCATATATACTTTAGATTGATT
[125 nt withheld, positions 5237-5361]
C
[141 nt withheld, positions 5363-5503]
CCTTTGACGTTGGAGTCCACGTTCTTT
[37 nt withheld, positions 5531-5567]
ACCCTATCTCGGGCTATTCTTTTGATTTATAAGGGATTTTGCCGATTTCGGCCTATTGGTTAAAAAATGA
GCTGATTTAACAAAAATTTAACGCGAATTTTAACAAAATATTAACGTTTACAATTTAAAAGGATCTAGGT
GAAGATCCTTTTTGATAATCTCATGACCAAAATCCCTTAACGTGAGTTTTCGTTCCACTGAGCGTCAGAC
CCCGTAGAAAAGATCAAAGGATCTTCTTGAGATCCTTTTTTTCTGCGCGTAATCTGCTGCTTGCAAACAA
AAAAACCACCG
Features (pLannotate 1.2.2; 16 found; start..end, strand, type, name):
    391..1050    -  CDS            CmR: chloramphenicol acetyltransferase; cat; confers resistance to chloramphenicol
   1051..1153    -  promoter       cat promoter: promoter of the E. coli cat gene encoding chloramphenicol acetyltransferase
   1274..1417    +  mobile_element IS1 (fragment): prokaryotic transposable element IS1
   1536..1591    -  rep_origin     RSF ori (fragment): Plasmids containing the RSF 1030 origin of replication can be propagated in E. coli cells that contain additional plasmids with compatible origins.
   1679..2224    -  rep_origin     p15A ori: Plasmids containing the medium-copy-number p15A origin of replication can be propagated in E. coli cells that contain a second plasmid with the ColE1 origin.
   2261..2381    -  CDS            TcR (fragment): tetracycline efflux protein; tet; confers resistance to tetracycline
   2391..2409    +  promoter       tet promoter (fragment): E. coli promoter for tetracycline efflux protein gene
   2415..2448    +  promoter       J23119 promoter: bacterial promoter (Registry of Standard Biological Parts BBa J23119)
   4346..4461    +  ncRNA          5S rRNA: Accession: RF00001 - 5S ribosomal RNA
   4465..4551    +  terminator     rrnB T1 terminator: Escherichia coli rrnB; transcription terminator T1 from the E. coli rrnB gene
   4643..4670    +  terminator     rrnB T2 terminator: transcription terminator T2 from the E. coli rrnB gene
   4689..4780    +  promoter       AmpR promoter: bla
   4781..4900    +  CDS            AmpR (fragment): β-lactamase; bla; confers resistance to ampicillin, carbenicillin, and related antibiotics
   4901..5195    +  CDS            bla(M) (fragment): β-lactamase lacking the signal sequence; bla(M); allows cytosolic expression of β-lactamase
   5238..5618    +  rep_origin     M13 ori (sequence partly withheld): M13 bacteriophage origin of replication; arrow indicates direction of (+) strand synthesis
   5804..179     +  rep_origin     ori (fragment) (across the origin): high-copy-number ColE1/pMB1/pBR322/pUC origin of replication
