[The description below was written by a language model from this plasmid's Addgene catalogue record and pLannotate feature annotations shown in this document.]
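Description:
pCas-Cas12m is a low-copy bacterial expression plasmid built on the pBAD33 backbone for constitutive production of the miniature type V CRISPR effector MmCas12m in E. coli. It replicates from the p15A origin, which is compatible with ColE1-type plasmids and so allows it to be co-maintained with separate guide or target plasmids. It is selected with chloramphenicol through a cat gene driven by its own promoter. The feature table also shows backbone remnants that are not expected to be functional: truncated β-lactamase and tetracycline-resistance fragments, an IS1 fragment, short RSF and ColE1-type origin fragments, and an M13 phage origin inherited from pBAD33.

The payload is a 1,791 bp synthetic coding sequence for Cas12m from Mycolicibacterium mucogenicum CCH10-A2, inserted by Gibson assembly. The annotation software did not recognise this open reading frame, but it would fit in the unannotated interval between a short synthetic constitutive promoter and the rrnB region (5S rRNA segment, then T1 and T2 terminators) that ends transcription. The catalogue names the promoter as PJ23108, whereas the automated annotation labels the element as J23119. These are closely related members of the same Anderson promoter family, so the label probably reflects a near match rather than a different part. No araC/araBAD inducible elements, epitope tags or CRISPR array are annotated, which is consistent with the stated constitutive design and with guide RNA being supplied from another construct.

According to the associated publication title, Cas12m binds DNA to block transcription. The plasmid therefore serves as the effector-supplying component in bacterial assays of RNA-guided DNA binding and transcriptional silencing.
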