Addgene plasmid #192274: pCas-Cas12m
Purpose: Encodes MmCas12m under a constitutive promoter
Depositing lab: John van der Oost. Depositing organization: Wageningen University, Department Agrotechnology & Food Sciences. Publication: The miniature CRISPR-Cas12m effector binds DNA to block transcription. Wu WY, Mohanraju P, Liao C, Adiego-Perez B, Creutzburg SCA, Makarova KS, Keessen K, Lindeboom TA, Khan TS, Prinsen S, Joosten R, Yan WX, Migur A, Laffeber C, Scott DA, Lebbink JHG, Koonin EV, Beisel CL, van der Oost J. Mol Cell. 2022 Dec 1;82(23):4487-4502.e7. doi: 10.1016/j.molcel.2022.11.003. Epub 2022 Nov 24. PubMed 36427491.
Backbone
  Vector backbone: pBAD33
  Vector type: Bacterial Expression, CRISPR
Growth in bacteria
  Bacterial resistance: Chloramphenicol, 25 μg/mL
  Growth temperature: 37°C
  Growth strain: DH5alpha
  Copy number: Low Copy
Gene/Insert
  Gene/Insert name: MmCas12
  Species: Synthetic; Mycolicibacterium mucogenicum CCH10-A2
  Insert size (bp): 1791
  Promoter: PJ23108
  Cloning method: Gibson Cloning
  Sequencing primers: 5′ ggtgatgtcggcgatatagg
Terms and licenses: Academic/Nonprofit Terms; Industry Terms: Not Available to Industry
How to cite: pCas-Cas12m was a gift from John van der Oost (Addgene plasmid # 192274 ; http://n2t.net/addgene:192274 ; RRID:Addgene_192274)
